>Addgene plasmid #214335 | pET28a_Pro-IL-18_sheep | addgene full sequence | sequence record 423149 | Addgene NGS Result
ATCCGGATATAGTTCCTCCTTTCAGCAAAAAACCCCTCAAGACCCGTTTAGAGGCCCCAAGGGGTTATGC
TAGTTATTGCTCAGCGGTGGCAGCAGCCAACTCAGCTTCCTTTCGGGCTTTGTTAGCAGCCGGATCTCAG
TGGTGGTGGTGGTGGTGCTCGAGTGCGGCCGCAAGCTTGTCGACGGAGCTCGAATTCCTACAGATCCTCT
TCTGAGATGAGTTTTTGTTCGTTCTTGTTTTGAACAGTGAACATTATAGATTTATCTCTATTATCATCCT
GTCTTTTCAAAATGAGTTTGAAAAGGTCATTCTCTTTTTTACAAGCTAGAAAGTACCCTTTGTACAATGA
AGACTCAAATTGTATCTTATCATCATGTCCTGGAACACTTCTCTGAAAGAATATGATGTCACTTCCTTCA
TTATCAATGTTATCAGGAGGATTCATTTCCTTAAAGGAAATAATTTTGTTCTCACAGGAGAGAGTAGACA
TTTTCTTACACTGCACAGAGATGGTTACAGCCAGACCTCTAGTGAGGCTGTCCTTATACATATATATGAT
AAATATGGTCTGGGGTGCATTATCTGAACAGTCAGAATCAGGCATATCCTCAAAGACAGGTTGATTTCCC
TGGCTAATGAAGAGAACTTGGTCGTTCAAATTTCGTATGATTGAGAGCTTAGGTTCAAGCTTGCCAAAGT
GATCTGATTCCAGGTCTTCGCCATTTTCAGCTACAAAATAAAGTGTATTGTTAATAAATTTCATTTCCAC
AAAGCTGATGCAATTGTCTTCTACTGGTTCTGCAGCCATGGATCCGCCCTGAAAATACAGGTTTTCCATA
TGGCTGCCGCGCGGCACCAGGCCGCTGCTGTGATGATGATGATGATGGCTGCTGCCCATGGTATATCTCC
TTCTTAAAGTTAAACAAAATTATTTCTAGAGGGGAATTGTTATCCGCTCACAATTCCCCTATAGTGAGTC
GTATTAATTTCGCGGGATCGAGATCTCGATCCTCTACGCCGGACGCATCGTGGCCGGCATCACCGGCGCC
ACAGGTGCGGTTGCTGGCGCCTATATCGCCGACATCACCGATGGGGAAGATCGGGCTCGCCACTTCGGGC
TCATGAGCGCTTGTTTCGGCGTGGGTATGGTGGCAGGCCCCGTGGCCGGGGGACTGTTGGGCGCCATCTC
CTTGCATGCACCATTCCTTGCGGCGGCGGTGCTCAACGGCCTCAACCTACTACTGGGCTGCTTCCTAATG
CAGGAGTCGCATAAGGGAGAGCGTCGAGATCCCGGACACCATCGAATGGCGCAAAACCTTTCGCGGTATG
GCATGATAGCGCCCGGAAGAGAGTCAATTCAGGGTGGTGAATGTGAAACCAGTAACGTTATACGATGTCG
CAGAGTATGCCGGTGTCTCTTATCAGACCGTTTCCCGCGTGGTGAACCAGGCCAGCCACGTTTCTGCGAA
AACGCGGGAAAAAGTGGAAGCGGCGATGGCGGAGCTGAATTACATTCCCAACCGCGTGGCACAACAACTG
GCGGGCAAACAGTCGTTGCTGATTGGCGTTGCCACCTCCAGTCTGGCCCTGCACGCGCCGTCGCAAATTG
TCGCGGCGATTAAATCTCGCGCCGATCAACTGGGTGCCAGCGTGGTGGTGTCGATGGTAGAACGAAGCGG
CGTCGAAGCCTGTAAAGCGGCGGTGCACAATCTTCTCGCGCAACGCGTCAGTGGGCTGATCATTAACTAT
CCGCTGGATGACCAGGATGCCATTGCTGTGGAAGCTGCCTGCACTAATGTTCCGGCGTTATTTCTTGATG
TCTCTGACCAGACACCCATCAACAGTATTATTTTCTCCCATGAAGACGGTACGCGACTGGGCGTGGAGCA
TCTGGTCGCATTGGGTCACCAGCAAATCGCGCTGTTAGCGGGCCCATTAAGTTCTGTCTCGGCGCGTCTG
CGTCTGGCTGGCTGGCATAAATATCTCACTCGCAATCAAATTCAGCCGATAGCGGAACGGGAAGGCGACT
GGAGTGCCATGTCCGGTTTTCAACAAACCATGCAAATGCTGAATGAGGGCATCGTTCCCACTGCGATGCT
GGTTGCCAACGATCAGATGGCGCTGGGCGCAATGCGCGCCATTACCGAGTCCGGGCTGCGCGTTGGTGCG
GATATCTCGGTAGTGGGATACGACGATACCGAAGACAGCTCATGTTATATCCCGCCGTTAACCACCATCA
AACAGGATTTTCGCCTGCTGGGGCAAACCAGCGTGGACCGCTTGCTGCAACTCTCTCAGGGCCAGGCGGT
GAAGGGCAATCAGCTGTTGCCCGTCTCACTGGTGAAAAGAAAAACCACCCTGGCGCCCAATACGCAAACC
GCCTCTCCCCGCGCGTTGGCCGATTCATTAATGCAGCTGGCACGACAGGTTTCCCGACTGGAAAGCGGGC
AGTGAGCGCAACGCAATTAATGTAAGTTAGCTCACTCATTAGGCACCGGGATCTCGACCGATGCCCTTGA
GAGCCTTCAACCCAGTCAGCTCCTTCCGGTGGGCGCGGGGCATGACTATCGTCGCCGCACTTATGACTGT
CTTCTTTATCATGCAACTCGTAGGACAGGTGCCGGCAGCGCTCTGGGTCATTTTCGGCGAGGACCGCTTT
CGCTGGAGCGCGACGATGATCGGCCTGTCGCTTGCGGTATTCGGAATCTTGCACGCCCTCGCTCAAGCCT
TCGTCACTGGTCCCGCCACCAAACGTTTCGGCGAGAAGCAGGCCATTATCGCCGGCATGGCGGCCCCACG
GGTGCGCATGATCGTGCTCCTGTCGTTGAGGACCCGGCTAGGCTGGCGGGGTTGCCTTACTGGTTAGCAG
AATGAATCACCGATACGCGAGCGAACGTGAAGCGACTGCTGCTGCAAAACGTCTGCGACCTGAGCAACAA
CATGAATGGTCTTCGGTTTCCGTGTTTCGTAAAGTCTGGAAACGCGGAAGTCAGCGCCCTGCACCATTAT
GTTCCGGATCTGCATCGCAGGATGCTGCTGGCTACCCTGTGGAACACCTACATCTGTATTAACGAAGCGC
TGGCATTGACCCTGAGTGATTTTTCTCTGGTCCCGCCGCATCCATACCGCCAGTTGTTTACCCTCACAAC
GTTCCAGTAACCGGGCATGTTCATCATCAGTAACCCGTATCGTGAGCATCCTCTCTCGTTTCATCGGTAT
CATTACCCCCATGAACAGAAATCCCCCTTACACGGAGGCATCAGTGACCAAACAGGAAAAAACCGCCCTT
AACATGGCCCGCTTTATCAGAAGCCAGACATTAACGCTTCTGGAGAAACTCAACGAGCTGGACGCGGATG
AACAGGCAGACATCTGTGAATCGCTTCACGACCACGCTGATGAGCTTTACCGCAGCTGCCTCGCGCGTTT
CGGTGATGACGGTGAAAACCTCTGACACATGCAGCTCCCGGAGACGGTCACAGCTTGTCTGTAAGCGGAT
GCCGGGAGCAGACAAGCCCGTCAGGGCGCGTCAGCGGGTGTTGGCGGGTGTCGGGGCGCAGCCATGACCC
AGTCACGTAGCGATAGCGGAGTGTATACTGGCTTAACTATGCGGCATCAGAGCAGATTGTACTGAGAGTG
CACCATTGCGGTGTGAAATACCGCACAGATGCGTAAGGAGAAAATACCGCATCAGGCGCTCTTCCGCTTC
CTCGCTCACTGACTCGCTGCGCTCGGTCGTTCGGCTGCGGCGAGCGGTATCAGCTCACTCAAAGGCGGTA
ATACGGTTATCCACAGAATCAGGGGATAACGCAGGAAAGAACATGTGAGCAAAAGGCCAGCAAAAGGCCA
GGAACCGTAAAAAGGCCGCGTTGCTGGCGTTTTTCCATAGGCTCCGCCCCCCTGACGAGCATCACAAAAA
TCGACGCTCAAGTCAGAGGTGGCGAAACCCGACAGGACTATAAAGATACCAGGCGTTTCCCCCTGGAAGC
TCCCTCGTGCGCTCTCCTGTTCCGACCCTGCCGCTTACCGGATACCTGTCCGCCTTTCTCCCTTCGGGAA
GCGTGGCGCTTTCTCATAGCTCACGCTGTAGGTATCTCAGTTCGGTGTAGGTCGTTCGCTCCAAGCTGGG
CTGTGTGCACGAACCCCCCGTTCAGCCCGACCGCTGCGCCTTATCCGGTAACTATCGTCTTGAGTCCAAC
CCGGTAAGACACGACTTATCGCCACTGGCAGCAGCCACTGGTAACAGGATTAGCAGAGCGAGGTATGTAG
GCGGTGCTACAGAGTTCTTGAAGTGGTGGCCTAACTACGGCTACACTAGAAGGACAGTATTTGGTATCTG
CGCTCTGCTGAAGCCAGTTACCTTCGGAAAAAGAGTTGGTAGCTCTTGATCCGGCAAACAAACCACCGCT
GGTAGCGGTGGTTTTTTTGTTTGCAAGCAGCAGATTACGCGCAGAAAAAAAGGATCTCAAGAAGATCCTT
TGATCTTTTCTACGGGGTCTGACGCTCAGTGGAACGAAAACTCACGTTAAGGGATTTTGGTCATGAACAA
TAAAACTGTCTGCTTACATAAACAGTAATACAAGGGGTGTTATGAGCCATATTCAACGGGAAACGTCTTG
CTCTAGGCCGCGATTAAATTCCAACATGGATGCTGATTTATATGGGTATAAATGGGCTCGCGATAATGTC
GGGCAATCAGGTGCGACAATCTATCGATTGTATGGGAAGCCCGATGCGCCAGAGTTGTTTCTGAAACATG
GCAAAGGTAGCGTTGCCAATGATGTTACAGATGAGATGGTCAGACTAAACTGGCTGACGGAATTTATGCC
TCTTCCGACCATCAAGCATTTTATCCGTACTCCTGATGATGCATGGTTACTCACCACTGCGATCCCCGGG
AAAACAGCATTCCAGGTATTAGAAGAATATCCTGATTCAGGTGAAAATATTGTTGATGCGCTGGCAGTGT
TCCTGCGCCGGTTGCATTCGATTCCTGTTTGTAATTGTCCTTTTAACAGCGATCGCGTATTTCGTCTCGC
TCAGGCGCAATCACGAATGAATAACGGTTTGGTTGATGCGAGTGATTTTGATGACGAGCGTAATGGCTGG
CCTGTTGAACAAGTCTGGAAAGAAATGCATAAACTTTTGCCATTCTCACCGGATTCAGTCGTCACTCATG
GTGATTTCTCACTTGATAACCTTATTTTTGACGAGGGGAAATTAATAGGTTGTATTGATGTTGGACGAGT
CGGAATCGCAGACCGATACCAGGATCTTGCCATCCTATGGAACTGCCTCGGTGAGTTTTCTCCTTCATTA
CAGAAACGGCTTTTTCAAAAATATGGTATTGATAATCCTGATATGAATAAATTGCAGTTTCATTTGATGC
TCGATGAGTTTTTCTAAGAATTAATTCATGAGCGGATACATATTTGAATGTATTTAGAAAAATAAACAAA
TAGGGGTTCCGCGCACATTTCCCCGAAAAGTGCCACCTAAATTGTAAGCGTTAATATTTTGTTAAAATTC
GCGTTAAATTTTTGTTAAATCAGCTCATTTTTTAACCAATAGGCCGAAATCGGCAAAATCCCTTATAAAT
CAAAAGAATAGACCGAGATAGGGT
[37 nt withheld, positions 5625-5661]
AAAGAACGTGGACTCCAACGTCAAAGG
[49 nt withheld, positions 5689-5737]
T
[91 nt withheld, positions 5739-5829]
G
[124 nt withheld, positions 5831-5954]
CCCATTCGCCA
Features (pLannotate 1.2.2; 22 found; start..end, strand, type, name):
     26..73      -  terminator     T7 terminator: transcription terminator for bacteriophage T7 RNA polymerase
     81..130     -  CDS            SET1 (fragment): solubility-enhancement tag derived from T7 phage gene 10B
    140..157     -  CDS            9xHis (fragment): 9xHis affinity tag
    231..809     -  CDS            IL18: IL18_HUMAN - Also known as IGIF, IL1F4. Experimental evidence at protein level: Swiss-Prot protein existence level 1. A proinflammatory cytokine primarily involved in polarized T- helper 1 (Th1) cell and natural killer (NK) cell immune responses (Probable). Upon binding to IL18R1 and IL18RAP, forms a signaling ternary complex which activates NF-kappa-B, triggering synthesis of inflammatory mediators (PubMed:14528293, PubMed:25500532). Synergizes with IL12/interleukin-12 to induce IFNG synthesis from T-helper 1 (Th1) cells and natural killer (NK) cells (Probable) (PubMed:10653850). From Homo sa
    816..836     -  CDS            TEV site: tobacco etch virus (TEV) protease recognition and cleavage site
    843..860     -  CDS            thrombin site: thrombin recognition and cleavage site
    871..887     -  CDS            capTEV™ (fragment): composite tag for in vivo biotinylation, TEV protease cleavage, and 6xHis tagging
    906..928     -  RBS            RBS: efficient ribosome binding site from bacteriophage T7 gene 10 (Olins and Rangwala, 1989)
    943..967     -  protein_bind   lac operator: The lac repressor binds to the lac operator to inhibit transcription in E. coli. This inhibition can be relieved by adding lactose or isopropyl-β-D-thiogalactopyranoside (IPTG). lac repressor encoded by lacI
    968..986     -  promoter       T7 promoter: promoter for bacteriophage T7 RNA polymerase
   1008..1287    +  CDS            TcR (fragment): tetracycline efflux protein; tet; confers resistance to tetracycline
   1295..1372    +  promoter       lacI promoter: lacI
   1373..2455    +  CDS            lacI: lac repressor; lacI; The lac repressor binds to the lac operator to inhibit transcription in E. coli. This inhibition can be relieved by adding lactose or isopropyl-β-D-thiogalactopyranoside (IPTG).
   2468..2489    +  protein_bind   CAP binding site: CAP binding activates transcription in the presence of cAMP. E. coli catabolite activator protein
   2504..2795    +  CDS            TcR (fragment): tetracycline efflux protein; tet; confers resistance to tetracycline
   2867..3247    -  CDS            YPB1_ECOLX: Protein predicted: Swiss-Prot protein existence level 4. From Escherichia coli.
   3264..3455    +  CDS            rop: Rop protein, which maintains plasmids at low copy number; rop
   3557..3696    +  misc_feature   bom: basis of mobility region from pBR322
   3882..4470    -  rep_origin     ori: high-copy-number ColE1/pMB1/pBR322/pUC origin of replication
   4592..5407    +  CDS            KanR: aminoglycoside phosphotransferase; aph(3')-Ia; confers resistance to kanamycin in bacteria or G418 (Geneticin®) in eukaryotes
   5416..5473    -  promoter       AmpR promoter (fragment): bla
   5526..5954    -  rep_origin     f1 ori (sequence partly withheld): f1 bacteriophage origin of replication; arrow indicates direction of (+) strand synthesis
