[The description below was written by a language model from this plasmid's Addgene catalogue record and pLannotate feature annotations shown in this document.]
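Description:
pET28a_Pro-IL-18_sheep is a bacterial expression plasmid built on the pET28a backbone for overproducing sheep (Ovis aries) pro-interleukin-18, the uncleaved precursor of the cytokine IL-18, in E. coli. The sequenced plasmid is 5,965 nt. It replicates from a ColE1/pBR322-type origin, accompanied by the rop gene and the bom mobility region, and is selected with kanamycin through an aminoglycoside phosphotransferase (KanR) cassette. An f1 origin is also present. The catalogue lists the plasmid as high copy, although rop normally restrains copy number in this type of backbone. Short tetracycline-resistance and AmpR promoter fragments in the annotation are backbone remnants rather than working markers.

The IL18 coding sequence was inserted between BamHI and EcoRI, both sites retained. The annotation software matched it to the human IL18 reference entry, but the catalogue gives the species as sheep. Transcription is driven by a T7 promoter with an adjacent lac operator, followed by the T7 gene 10 ribosome binding site, and ends at the T7 terminator. The plasmid-borne lacI gene supplies repressor, so expression is IPTG-inducible in hosts that provide T7 RNA polymerase. On the N-terminal side the protein carries a His tag, the vector's thrombin site and a TEV protease site, allowing metal-affinity purification and subsequent tag removal. The catalogue also records a C-terminal Myc tag, which the feature table does not annotate. A His-tag fragment from the vector lies downstream of the insert, and the record does not show whether it is translated. The stated purpose is protein overexpression in bacteria, and the associated publication concerns cytokine cleavage by inflammatory caspase-4, suggesting the recombinant protein serves as a cleavage substrate.
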