Addgene plasmid #214335: pET28a_Pro-IL-18_sheep
Purpose: Protein overexpression in bacteria
Depositing lab: Jonathan Kagan. Depositing organization: Boston Children's Hospital. Publication: Structural insights into cytokine cleavage by inflammatory caspase-4. Devant P, Dong Y, Mintseris J, Ma W, Gygi SP, Wu H, Kagan JC. Nature. 2023 Dec;624(7991):451-459. doi: 10.1038/s41586-023-06751-9. Epub 2023 Nov 22. PubMed 37993712.
Backbone
  Vector backbone: pET28a
  Backbone size w/o insert (bp): 5400
  Vector type: Bacterial Expression
Growth in bacteria
  Bacterial resistance: Kanamycin, 50 μg/mL
  Growth temperature: 37°C
  Growth strain: DH5alpha
  Copy number: High Copy
Gene/Insert
  Gene/Insert name: IL18 (alt names: Pro-IL-18; Pro-Interleukin-18)
  Species: Ovies aries (sheep)
  Promoter: T7
  Tag / fusion protein: His-TEV (N terminal on insert); Myc (C terminal on insert)
  Cloning method: Restriction Enzyme; 5′ cloning site BamHI (not destroyed); 3′ cloning site EcoRI (not destroyed)
  Sequencing primers: 5′ T7-fwd; 3′ T7-term
Terms and licenses: Academic/Nonprofit Terms; Industry Terms: Not Available to Industry
How to cite: pET28a_Pro-IL-18_sheep was a gift from Jonathan Kagan (Addgene plasmid # 214335 ; http://n2t.net/addgene:214335 ; RRID:Addgene_214335)
